Addgene plasmid #173236: RVD-AA1
Purpose: One-step assembly of custom RVD arrays to construct DdCBE, TALE, etc.
Depositing lab: Bin Shen. Depositing organization: Nanjing Medical University. Publication: Precision modeling of mitochondrial diseases in zebrafish via DdCBE-mediated mtDNA base editing. Guo J, Zhang X, Chen X, Sun H, Dai Y, Wang J, Qian X, Tan L, Lou X, Shen B. Cell Discov. 2021 Sep 3;7(1):78. doi: 10.1038/s41421-021-00307-9. PubMed 34480028.
Backbone
  Vector backbone: TetR T vector
  Vector type: Unspecified
Growth in bacteria
  Bacterial resistance: Tetracycline, 10 μg/mL
  Growth temperature: 37°C
  Growth strain: DH5alpha
  Copy number: High Copy
Gene/Insert
  Gene/Insert name: NI-NI dimer RVD at Position1
  Species: Synthetic
  Mutation: no
  Cloning method: Restriction Enzyme; 5′ cloning site Unknown (unknown if destroyed)
Terms and licenses: Academic/Nonprofit Terms; Industry Terms: Not Available to Industry
Depositor comments: RVD is inserted into TA site of TetR T vector
How to cite: RVD-AA1 was a gift from Bin Shen (Addgene plasmid # 173236 ; http://n2t.net/addgene:173236 ; RRID:Addgene_173236)
