[The description below was written by a language model from this plasmid's Addgene catalogue record and pLannotate feature annotations shown in this document.]
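Description:
RVD-AA1 is a small (about 2.6 kb) bacterial module plasmid from a kit for one-step assembly of custom TALE repeat arrays, such as those used to build DdCBE mitochondrial base editors or other TALE-based proteins. It is built on a "TetR T vector" backbone, a TA-cloning vector, and is not an expression or delivery vector in its own right; the record leaves the vector type unspecified. Propagation in E. coli relies on a high-copy ColE1/pUC-type origin. Selection is by tetracycline, provided by a full-length tetracycline efflux gene (TcR) driven by its native tet promoter. The annotation also picks up a short kanamycin-resistance gene fragment and a short RSF origin fragment. These appear to be non-functional remnants of backbone construction rather than working parts. A T7 promoter sits nearby, and the record assigns it no particular role.

The payload is a synthetic dimer of two TALE repeats, both carrying the NI repeat-variable diresidue (RVD), designated for position 1 of an array. In the TALE code NI repeats recognise adenine, so this module specifies an "AA" dinucleotide at the start of the target-binding array, consistent with the plasmid's name. According to the depositor, the dimer was inserted at the TA site of the vector. The automated feature table does not annotate the insert itself, which presumably lies in the unannotated region between the origin and the T7 promoter. The enzymes or flanking sites used to release the module during assembly are not stated. In use, position-specific dimer modules like this one are combined with others to build a full RVD array in a recipient TALE or DdCBE backbone.
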