Features (pLannotate 1.2.2; 6 found; start..end, strand, type, name):
    546..564     +  promoter       T7 promoter: promoter for bacteriophage T7 RNA polymerase
    567..641     -  CDS            KanR (fragment): aminoglycoside phosphotransferase; aphA-3; confers resistance to kanamycin
    739..1929    -  CDS            TcR: tetracycline efflux protein; tet; confers resistance to tetracycline
   1977..2005    -  promoter       tet promoter: E. coli promoter for tetracycline efflux protein gene
   2021..2060    +  rep_origin     RSF ori (fragment): Plasmids containing the RSF 1030 origin of replication can be propagated in E. coli cells that contain additional plasmids with compatible origins.
   2132..112     -  rep_origin     ori (across the origin): high-copy-number ColE1/pMB1/pBR322/pUC origin of replication
>Addgene plasmid #173236 | RVD-AA1 | addgene full sequence | sequence record 351977 | Addgene NGS Result
TACCTTCGGAAAAAGAGTTGGTAGCTCTTGATCCGGCAAACAAACCACCGCTGGTAGCGGTGGTTTTTTT
GTTTGCAAGCAGCAGATTACGCGCAGAAAAAAAGGATCTCAAGAAGATCCTTTGATCTTTTCTACGGGGT
CTGACGCTCAGTGGAACGACGCGTAACTCACGTTAAGGGATTTTGGTCATGGGTGGCTCGACCAGATATG
GTCTCGCCCCGGAGCAGGTGGTGGCCATCGCTAGTAATATTGGTGGCAAACAGGCTCTTGAGACGGTTCA
GCGCCTCCTTCCAGTTCTCTGTCAAGCCCACGGACTCACCCCAGATCAAGTTGTAGCGATTGCTAGTAAT
ATTGGTGGCAAACAGGCTCTTGAGACGGTTCAGCGCCTCCTTCCAGTTCTCTGTCAAGCCCACGGACTCA
CCCCAGATCAGGTGAGACCAGCTTTGGTCTAGAGGAGGCATGATGATATATTTTTATCTTGTGCAATGTA
ACATCAGAGATTTTGAGACACGGGCCAGAGCTGCCAGGAAACAGCTATGACCATGTAATACGACTCACTA
TAGGGGATATTTTATTTTCTCCCAATCAGGCTTGATCCCCAGTAAGTCAAAAAATAGCTCGACATACTGT
TCTTCCCCGATCAAGGGTTGGTTTGCGCATTCACAGTTCTCCGCAAGAATTGATTGGCTCCAATTCTTGG
AGTGGTGAATCCGTTAGCGAGGTGCCGCCGGCTTCCATTCAGGTCGAGGTGGCCCGGCTCCATGCACCGC
GACGCAACGCGGGGAGGCAGACAAGGTATAGGGCGGCGCCTACAATCCATGCCAACCCGTTCCATGTGCT
CGCCGAGGCGGCATAAATCGCCGTGACGATCAGCGGTCCAATGATCGAAGTTAGGCTGGTAAGAGCCGCG
AGCGATCCTTGAAGCTGTCCCTGATGGTCGTCATCTACCTGCCTGGACAGCATGGCCTGCAACGCGGGCA
TCCCGATGCCGCCGGAAGCGAGAAGAATCATAATGGGGAAGGCCATCCAGCCTCGCGTCGCGAACGCCAG
CAAGACGTAGCCCAGCGCGTCGGCCGCCATGCCGGCGATAATGGCCTGCTTCTCGCCGAAACGTTTGGTG
GCGGGACCAGTGACGAAGGCTTGAGCGAGGGCGTGCAAGATTCCGAATACCGCAAGCGACAGGCCGATCA
TCGTCGCGCTCCAGCGAAAGCGGTCCTCGCCGAAAATGACCCAGAGCGCTGCCGGCACCTGTCCTACGAG
TTGCATGATAAAGAAGACAGTCATAAGTGCGGCGACGATAGTCATGCCCCGCGCCCACCGGAAGGAGCTG
ACTGGGTTGAAGGCTCTCAAGGGCATGGGTCGGCGCTCTCCCTTATGCGACTCCTGCATTAGGAAGCAGC
CCAGTAGTAGGTTGAGGCCGTTGAGCACCGCCGCCGCAAGGAATGGTGCATGTAAGGAGATGGCGCCCAA
CAGTCCCCCGGCCACGGGGCCTGCCACCATACCCACGCCGAAACAAGCGCTCATGAGCCCGAAGTGGCGA
GCCCGATCTTCCCCATCGGTGATGTCGGCGATATAGGCGCCAGCAACCGCACCTGTGGCGCCGGTGATGC
CGGCCACGATGCGTCCGGCGTAGAGAATCCACAGGACGGGTGTGGTCGCCATGATCGCGTAGTCGATAGT
GGCTCCAAGTAGCGAAGCGAGCAGGACTGGGCGGCGGCCAAAGCGGTCGGACAGTGCTCCGAGAACGGGT
GCGCATAGAAATTGCATCAACGCATATAGCGCTAGCAGCACGCCATAGTGACTGGCGATGCTGTCGGAAT
GGACGATATCCCGCAAGAGGCCCGGCAGTACCGGCATAACCAAGCCTATGCCTACAGCATCCAGGGTGAC
GGTGCCGAGGATGACGATGAGCGCATTGTTAGATTTCATACACGGTGCCTGACTGCGTTAGCAATTTAAC
TGTGATAAACTACCGCATTAAAGCTAATCGATGATAAGCTGTCAAACATGAGAATTAATTCATGTTCTTT
CCTGCGTTATCCCCTGATTCTGTGGATAACGCAGGAAAGAACATGTGAGCAAAAGGCCAGCAAAAGGCCA
GGAACCGTAAAAAGGCCGCGTTGCTGGCGTTTTTCCATAGGCTCCGCCCCCCTGACGAGCATCACAAAAA
TCGACGCTCAAGTCAGAGGTGGCGAAACCCGACAGGACTATAAAGATACCAGGCGTTTCCCCCTGGAAGC
TCCCTCGTGCGCTCTCCTGTTCCGACCCTGCCGCTTACCGGATACCTGTCCGCCTTTCTCCCTTCGGGAA
GCGTGGCGCTTTCTCATAGCTCACGCTGTAGGTATCTCAGTTCGGTGTAGGTCGTTCGCTCCAAGCTGGG
CTGTGTGCACGAACCCCCCGTTCAGCCCGACCGCTGCGCCTTATCCGGTAACTATCGTCTTGAGTCCAAC
CCGGTAAGACACGACTTATCGCCACTGGCAGCAGCCACTGGTAACAGGATTAGCAGAGCGAGGTATGTAG
GCGGTGCTACAGAGTTCTTGAAGTGGTGGCCTAACTACGGCTACACTAGAAGAACAGTATTTGGTATCTG
CGCTCTGCTGAAGCCAGT
