>Addgene plasmid #173236 | RVD-AA1 | depositor partial sequence | sequence record 336191 | RVD flanked by two Bsa I sites
GGTCTCGCCCCGGAGCAGGTGGTGGCCATCGCTAGTAATATTGGTGGCAAACAGGCTCTTGAGACGGTTC
AGCGCCTCCTTCCAGTTCTCTGTCAAGCCCACGGACTCACCCCAGATCAAGTTGTAGCGATTGCTAGTAA
TATTGGTGGCAAACAGGCTCTTGAGACGGTTCAGCGCCTCCTTCCAGTTCTCTGTCAAGCCCACGGACTC
ACCCCAGATCAGGTGAGACC
